>Addgene plasmid #161101 | pDONR221-SLC16A6_STOP | addgene full sequence | sequence record 333110 | Addgene NGS Result
GTAAAACGACGGCCAGTCTTAAGCTCGGGCCCCAAATAATGATTTTATTTTGACTGATAGTGACCTGTTC
GTTGCAACACATTGATGAGCAATGCTTTTTTATAATGCCAACTTTGTACAAAAAAGCAGGCTCCACCATG
ACCCAGAACAAGCTGAAGCTGTGCTCCAAGGCCAACGTGTACACAGAGGTGCCAGACGGAGGATGGGGAT
GGGCAGTGGCCGTGTCTTTCTTTTTCGTGGAGGTGTTCACCTATGGCATCATCAAGACATTTGGCGTGTT
TTTCAACGACCTGATGGATTCCTTCAACGAGTCTAATAGCAGGATCTCTTGGATCATCAGCATCTGCGTG
TTCGTGCTGACCTTCAGCGCCCCTCTGGCCACAGTGCTGTCTAATAGGTTCGGACACAGGCTGGTGGTCA
TGCTGGGAGGCCTGCTGGTGTCTACCGGCATGGTGGCCGCCTCCTTTTCTCAGGAGGTGAGCCACATGTA
CGTGGCCATCGGCATCATCTCCGGCCTGGGCTATTGCTTTTCTTTCCTGCCAACCGTGACAATCCTGAGC
CAGTACTTCGGCAAGCGGAGAAGCATCGTGACCGCAGTGGCATCCACAGGAGAGTGTTTTGCCGTGTTTG
CCTTCGCCCCAGCAATCATGGCCCTGAAGGAGCGGATCGGCTGGAGATATTCTCTGCTGTTTGTGGGCCT
GCTGCAGCTGAACATCGTGATCTTCGGCGCCCTGCTGCGGCCAATCTTTATCAGAGGCCCTGCCAGCCCA
AAGATCGTGATCCAGGAGAACAGGAAGGAGGCCCAGTACATGCTGGAGAATGAGAAGACCCGCACATCTA
TCGACAGCATCGATTCCGGCGTGGAGCTGACCACATCCCCCAAGAACGTGCCTACCCACACAAATCTGGA
GCTGGAGCCTAAGGCCGACATGCAGCAGGTGCTGGTGAAGACCTCCCCAAGACCCTCTGAGAAGAAGGCC
CCACTGCTGGATTTCTCTATCCTGAAGGAGAAGAGCTTTATCTGCTACGCCCTGTTCGGCCTGTTTGCCA
CCCTGGGCTTTTTCGCCCCAAGCCTGTATATCATCCCCCTGGGCATCTCCCTGGGAATCGACCAGGATAG
GGCAGCCTTCCTGCTGTCCACAATGGCCATCGCAGAGGTGTTCGGAAGAATCGGAGCAGGCTTTGTGCTG
AATAGGGAGCCTATCCGCAAGATCTACATCGAGCTGATCTGCGTGATCCTGCTGACCGTGAGCCTGTTTG
CCTTCACCTTTGCCACAGAGTTCTGGGGCCTGATGAGCTGTTCCATCTTTTTCGGCTTTATGGTGGGCAC
CATCGGCGGCACACACATCCCACTGCTGGCCGAGGACGATGTGGTGGGCATCGAGAAGATGAGCTCCGCC
GCCGGCGTGTATATCTTCATCCAGAGCATCGCAGGACTGGCAGGACCACCTCTGGCAGGCCTGCTGGTGG
ACCAGAGCAAGATCTACTCCAGGGCCTTTTATTCCTGCGCAGCAGGAATGGCACTGGCAGCCGTGTGCCT
GGCCCTGGTGCGCCCTTGCAAGATGGGCCTGTGCCAGCACCACCACTCTGGAGAGACCAAGGTGGTGAGC
CACAGGGGCAAGACACTGCAGGACATCCCCGAGGATTTCCTGGAGATGGATCTGGCCAAGAACGAGCACA
GAGTGCACGTGCAGATGGAGCCTGTGTAAGACCCAGCTTTCTTGTACAAAGTTGGCATTATAAGAAAGCA
TTGCTTATCAATTTGTTGCAACGAACAGGTCACTATCAGTCAAAATAAAATCATTATTTGCCATCCAGCT
GATATCCCCTATAGTGAGTCGTATTACATGGTCATAGCTGTTTCCTGGCAGCTCTGGCCCGTGTCTCAAA
ATCTCTGATGTTACATTGCACAAGATAAAAATATATCATCATGAACAATAAAACTGTCTGCTTACATAAA
CAGTAATACAAGGGGTGTTATGAGCCATATTCAACGGGAAACGTCGAGGCCGCGATTAAATTCCAACATG
GATGCTGATTTATATGGGTATAAATGGGCTCGCGATAATGTCGGGCAATCAGGTGCGACAATCTATCGCT
TGTATGGGAAGCCCGATGCGCCAGAGTTGTTTCTGAAACATGGCAAAGGTAGCGTTGCCAATGATGTTAC
AGATGAGATGGTCAGACTAAACTGGCTGACGGAATTTATGCCTCTTCCGACCATCAAGCATTTTATCCGT
ACTCCTGATGATGCATGGTTACTCACCACTGCGATCCCCGGAAAAACAGCATTCCAGGTATTAGAAGAAT
ATCCTGATTCAGGTGAAAATATTGTTGATGCGCTGGCAGTGTTCCTGCGCCGGTTGCATTCGATTCCTGT
TTGTAATTGTCCTTTTAACAGCGATCGCGTATTTCGTCTCGCTCAGGCGCAATCACGAATGAATAACGGT
TTGGTTGATGCGAGTGATTTTGATGACGAGCGTAATGGCTGGCCTGTTGAACAAGTCTGGAAAGAAATGC
ATAAACTTTTGCCATTCTCACCGGATTCAGTCGTCACTCATGGTGATTTCTCACTTGATAACCTTATTTT
TGACGAGGGGAAATTAATAGGTTGTATTGATGTTGGACGAGTCGGAATCGCAGACCGATACCAGGATCTT
GCCATCCTATGGAACTGCCTCGGTGAGTTTTCTCCTTCATTACAGAAACGGCTTTTTCAAAAATATGGTA
TTGATAATCCTGATATGAATAAATTGCAGTTTCATTTGATGCTCGATGAGTTTTTCTAATCAGAATTGGT
TAATTGGTTGTAACACTGGCAGAGCATTACGCTGACTTGACGGGACGGCGCAAGCTCATGACCAAAATCC
CTTAACGTGAGTTACGCGTCGTTCCACTGAGCGTCAGACCCCGTAGAAAAGATCAAAGGATCTTCTTGAG
ATCCTTTTTTTCTGCGCGTAATCTGCTGCTTGCAAACAAAAAAACCACCGCTACCAGCGGTGGTTTGTTT
GCCGGATCAAGAGCTACCAACTCTTTTTCCGAAGGTAACTGGCTTCAGCAGAGCGCAGATACCAAATACT
GTTCTTCTAGTGTAGCCGTAGTTAGGCCACCACTTCAAGAACTCTGTAGCACCGCCTACATACCTCGCTC
TGCTAATCCTGTTACCAGTGGCTGCTGCCAGTGGCGATAAGTCGTGTCTTACCGGGTTGGACTCAAGACG
ATAGTTACCGGATAAGGCGCAGCGGTCGGGCTGAACGGGGGGTTCGTGCACACAGCCCAGCTTGGAGCGA
ACGACCTACACCGAACTGAGATACCTACAGCGTGAGCTATGAGAAAGCGCCACGCTTCCCGAAGGGAGAA
AGGCGGACAGGTATCCGGTAAGCGGCAGGGTCGGAACAGGAGAGCGCACGAGGGAGCTTCCAGGGGGAAA
CGCCTGGTATCTTTATAGTCCTGTCGGGTTTCGCCACCTCTGACTTGAGCGTCGATTTTTGTGATGCTCG
TCAGGGGGGCGGAGCCTATGGAAAAACGCCAGCAACGCGGCCTTTTTACGGTTCCTGGCCTTTTGCTGGC
CTTTTGCTCACATGTTCTTTCCTGCGTTATCCCCTGATTCTGTGGATAACCGTATTACCGCCTTTGAGTG
AGCTGATACCGCTCGCCGCAGCCGAACGACCGAGCGCAGCGAGTCAGTGAGCGAGGAAGCGGAAGAGCGC
CCAATACGCAAACCGCCTCTCCCCGCGCGTTGGCCGATTCATTAATGCAGCTGGCACGACAGGTTTCCCG
ACTGGAAAGCGGGCAGTGAGCGCAACGCAATTAATACGCGTACCGCTAGCCAGGAAGAGTTTGTAGAAAC
GCAAAAAGGCCATCCGTCAGGATGGCCTTCTGCTTAGTTTGATGCCTGGCAGTTTATGGCGGGCGTCCTG
CCCGCCACCCTCCGGGCCGTTGCTTCACAACGTTCAAATCCGCTCCCGGCGGATTTGTCCTACTCAGGAG
AGCGTTCACCGACAAACAACAGATAAAACGAAAGGCCCAGTCTTCCGACTGAGCCTTTCGTTTTATTTGA
TGCCTGGCAGTTCCCTACTCTCGCGTTAACGCTAGCATGGATGTTTTCCCAGTCACGACGTT
Features (pLannotate 1.2.2; 10 found; start..end, strand, type, name):
     33..132     +  protein_bind   attL1: mutant version of attL; recombination site for the Gateway® LR reaction LR Clonase™
    138..1706    +  CDS            SLC16A6: MOT7_HUMAN - Also known as MCT6, MCT7. Experimental evidence at protein level: Swiss-Prot protein existence level 1. Proton-linked monocarboxylate transporter. Catalyzes the rapid transport across the plasma membrane of many monocarboxylates such as lactate, pyruvate, branched-chain oxo acids derived from leucine, valine and isoleucine, and the ketone bodies acetoacetate, beta-hydroxybutyrate and acetate (By similarity). From Homo sapiens (Human).
   1711..1810    -  protein_bind   attL2: mutant version of attL; recombination site for the Gateway® LR reaction LR Clonase™
   1828..1846    -  promoter       T7 promoter: promoter for bacteriophage T7 RNA polymerase
   1980..2789    +  CDS            KanR: aminoglycoside phosphotransferase; aph(3')-Ia; confers resistance to kanamycin in bacteria or G418 (Geneticin®) in eukaryotes
   2936..3524    +  rep_origin     ori: high-copy-number ColE1/pMB1/pBR322/pUC origin of replication
   3707..3799    +  CDS            lacI (fragment): lac repressor; lacI; The lac repressor binds to the lac operator to inhibit transcription in E. coli. This inhibition can be relieved by adding lactose or isopropyl-β-D-thiogalactopyranoside (IPTG).
   3854..3881    -  terminator     rrnB T2 terminator: transcription terminator T2 from the E. coli rrnB gene
   4013..4056    +  terminator     rrnB T1 terminator: Escherichia coli rrnB; transcription terminator T1 from the E. coli rrnB gene
   4103..17      -  CDS            lacZα (fragment) (across the origin): LacZα fragment of β-galactosidase; lacZ fragment
