[The description below was written by a language model from this plasmid's Addgene catalogue record and pLannotate feature annotations shown in this document.]
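Description:
pDONR221-SLC16A6_STOP is a Gateway entry clone built on the pDONR221 backbone, carrying a codon-optimized open reading frame for human SLC16A6 (also called MCT6 or MCT7). This gene encodes a member of the monocarboxylate transporter family, annotated by similarity as a proton-linked carrier of substrates such as lactate, pyruvate and ketone bodies. The sequenced plasmid is 4,122 nt. It replicates in E. coli from a high-copy ColE1/pUC-type origin and is selected with kanamycin through an aminoglycoside phosphotransferase (KanR) gene. Although the catalogue lists the vector type as mammalian expression, the feature table shows no eukaryotic promoter or polyadenylation signal. The plasmid therefore serves as a shuttle for the ORF rather than as an expression construct in its own right.

The roughly 1.57 kb insert is flanked by attL1 and attL2 sites, which allow directional transfer into any attR-containing destination vector by an LR Clonase reaction. Promoter, tags and host system are then determined by the chosen destination vector. This version retains a stop codon at the end of the ORF, so it suits native or N-terminally tagged expression but not C-terminal fusions. A companion clone without the stop codon exists for that purpose. Upstream rrnB T1 and T2 terminators insulate the insert from read-through transcription in bacteria. A T7 promoter lies just beyond attL2, oriented toward the cassette. Short lacI and lacZα fragments are backbone remnants, and M13 forward and reverse primer sites are used for sequence verification. The plasmid belongs to a consortium collection of solute carrier clones assembled to support functional and drug-discovery studies of SLC transporters.
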