Addgene plasmid #161101: pDONR221-SLC16A6_STOP
Purpose: Gateway entry clone with codon-optimized ORF sequence for subcloning into custom expression vectors. Contains a STOP codon at the end of the codon-optimized ORF sequence.
Depositing lab: RESOLUTE Consortium & Giulio Superti-Furga. Depositing organization: CeMM Research Center for Molecular Medicine. Publication: The RESOLUTE consortium: unlocking SLC transporters for drug discovery. Superti-Furga G, Lackner D, Wiedmer T, Ingles-Prieto A, Barbosa B, Girardi E, Goldmann U, Gurtl B, Klavins K, Klimek C, Lindinger S, Lineiro-Retes E, Muller AC, Onstein S, Redinger G, Reil D, Sedlyarov V, Wolf G, Crawford M, Everley R, ... Steppan CM. Nat Rev Drug Discov. 2020 Jul;19(7):429-430. doi: 10.1038/d41573-020-00056-6. PubMed 32265506.
Backbone
  Vector backbone: pDONR221
  Backbone manufacturer: ThermoFisher Scientific
  Backbone size w/o insert (bp): 2550
  Vector type: Mammalian Expression
Growth in bacteria
  Bacterial resistance: Kanamycin, 50 μg/mL
  Growth temperature: 37°C
  Growth strain: NEB Stable
  Copy number: High Copy
Gene/Insert
  Gene/Insert name: SLC16A6 (alt name: MCT6, MCT7)
  Species: H. sapiens (human)
  Insert size (bp): 1572
  Entrez Gene: SLC16A6 (a.k.a. MCT6, MCT7)
  Cloning method: Gateway Cloning
  Sequencing primers: 5′ M13-fwd; 3′ M13-rev
Terms and licenses: Academic/Nonprofit Terms; Industry Terms
Depositor comments: This plasmid contains a STOP codon at the end of the codon-optimized ORF. For the version of this plasmid that does not contain a STOP codon, please see Addgene plasmid 131935 For more information on the full Resolute plasmid collection, please see www.addgene.org/depositor-collections/re-solute/. Please provide your feedback on this plasmid to the RESOLUTE consortium by filling out their RESOLUTE repository feedback form: https://forms.office.com/Pages/ResponsePage.aspx?id=0e05yklzmkS7rjFGQL4N7z4feCLQvEJAmVcOCM_u885UN1JJRko0Ukg4TVQwNTZLOUxPQVJWT1NHUCQlQCN0PWcu
How to cite: pDONR221-SLC16A6_STOP was a gift from RESOLUTE Consortium & Giulio Superti-Furga (Addgene plasmid # 161101 ; http://n2t.net/addgene:161101 ; RRID:Addgene_161101)
