>Addgene plasmid #161101 | pDONR221-SLC16A6_STOP | depositor partial sequence | sequence record 312137 | Codon-optimized ORF of SLC16A6
ATGACCCAGAACAAGCTGAAGCTGTGCTCCAAGGCCAACGTGTACACAGAGGTGCCAGACGGAGGATGGG
GATGGGCAGTGGCCGTGTCTTTCTTTTTCGTGGAGGTGTTCACCTATGGCATCATCAAGACATTTGGCGT
GTTTTTCAACGACCTGATGGATTCCTTCAACGAGTCTAATAGCAGGATCTCTTGGATCATCAGCATCTGC
GTGTTCGTGCTGACCTTCAGCGCCCCTCTGGCCACAGTGCTGTCTAATAGGTTCGGACACAGGCTGGTGG
TCATGCTGGGAGGCCTGCTGGTGTCTACCGGCATGGTGGCCGCCTCCTTTTCTCAGGAGGTGAGCCACAT
GTACGTGGCCATCGGCATCATCTCCGGCCTGGGCTATTGCTTTTCTTTCCTGCCAACCGTGACAATCCTG
AGCCAGTACTTCGGCAAGCGGAGAAGCATCGTGACCGCAGTGGCATCCACAGGAGAGTGTTTTGCCGTGT
TTGCCTTCGCCCCAGCAATCATGGCCCTGAAGGAGCGGATCGGCTGGAGATATTCTCTGCTGTTTGTGGG
CCTGCTGCAGCTGAACATCGTGATCTTCGGCGCCCTGCTGCGGCCAATCTTTATCAGAGGCCCTGCCAGC
CCAAAGATCGTGATCCAGGAGAACAGGAAGGAGGCCCAGTACATGCTGGAGAATGAGAAGACCCGCACAT
CTATCGACAGCATCGATTCCGGCGTGGAGCTGACCACATCCCCCAAGAACGTGCCTACCCACACAAATCT
GGAGCTGGAGCCTAAGGCCGACATGCAGCAGGTGCTGGTGAAGACCTCCCCAAGACCCTCTGAGAAGAAG
GCCCCACTGCTGGATTTCTCTATCCTGAAGGAGAAGAGCTTTATCTGCTACGCCCTGTTCGGCCTGTTTG
CCACCCTGGGCTTTTTCGCCCCAAGCCTGTATATCATCCCCCTGGGCATCTCCCTGGGAATCGACCAGGA
TAGGGCAGCCTTCCTGCTGTCCACAATGGCCATCGCAGAGGTGTTCGGAAGAATCGGAGCAGGCTTTGTG
CTGAATAGGGAGCCTATCCGCAAGATCTACATCGAGCTGATCTGCGTGATCCTGCTGACCGTGAGCCTGT
TTGCCTTCACCTTTGCCACAGAGTTCTGGGGCCTGATGAGCTGTTCCATCTTTTTCGGCTTTATGGTGGG
CACCATCGGCGGCACACACATCCCACTGCTGGCCGAGGACGATGTGGTGGGCATCGAGAAGATGAGCTCC
GCCGCCGGCGTGTATATCTTCATCCAGAGCATCGCAGGACTGGCAGGACCACCTCTGGCAGGCCTGCTGG
TGGACCAGAGCAAGATCTACTCCAGGGCCTTTTATTCCTGCGCAGCAGGAATGGCACTGGCAGCCGTGTG
CCTGGCCCTGGTGCGCCCTTGCAAGATGGGCCTGTGCCAGCACCACCACTCTGGAGAGACCAAGGTGGTG
AGCCACAGGGGCAAGACACTGCAGGACATCCCCGAGGATTTCCTGGAGATGGATCTGGCCAAGAACGAGC
ACAGAGTGCACGTGCAGATGGAGCCTGTGTAA
